>Addgene plasmid #68685 | pMpGWB420 | depositor full sequence | sequence record 121821 | pMpGWB420 sequence 11911 bps
TTTCACGCCCTTTTAAATATCCGATTATTCTAATAAACGCTCTTTTCTCTTAGGTTTACCCGCCAATATA
TCCTGTCAAACACTGATAGTTTAAACTGAAGGCGGGAAACGACAATCTGATCCAAGCTCAAGCTGCTCTA
GCATTCGCCATTCAGGCTGCGCAACTGTTGGGAAGGGCGATCGGTGCGGGCCTCTTCGCTATTACGCCAG
CTGGCGAAAGGGGGATGTGCTGCAAGGCGATTAAGTTGGGTAACGCCAGGGTTTTCCCAGTCACGACGTT
GTAAAACGACGGCCAGTGCCAAGCTTGGGTCTAGAGTTATCAACAAGTTTGTACAAAAAAGCTGAACGAG
AAACGTAAAATGATATAAATATCAATATATTAAATTAGATTTTGCATAAAAAACAGACTACATAATACTG
TAAAACACAACATATCCAGTCACTATGGCGGCCCCTCGAGGGGCCGCATTAGGCACCCCAGGCTTTACAC
TTTATGCTTCCGGCTCGTATAATGTGTGGATTTTGAGTTAGGATCCGGCGAGATTTTCAGGAGCTAAGGA
AGCTAAAATGGAGAAAAAAATCACTGGATATACCACCGTTGATATATCCCAATGGCATCGTAAAGAACAT
TTTGAGGCATTTCAGTCAGTTGCTCAATGTACCTATAACCAGACCGTTCAGCTGGATATTACGGCCTTTT
TAAAGACCGTAAAGAAAAATAAGCACAAGTTTTATCCGGCCTTTATTCACATTCTTGCCCGCCTGATGAA
TGCTCATCCGGAATTCCGTATGGCAATGAAAGACGGTGAGCTGGTGATATGGGATAGTGTTCACCCTTGT
TACACCGTTTTCCATGAGCAAACTGAAACGTTTTCATCGCTCTGGAGTGAATACCACGACGATTTCCGGC
AGTTTCTACACATATATTCGCAAGATGTGGCGTGTTACGGTGAAAACCTGGCCTATTTCCCTAAAGGGTT
TATTGAGAATATGTTTTTCGTCTCAGCCAATCCCTGGGTGAGTTTCACCAGTTTTGATTTAAACGTGGCC
AATATGGACAACTTCTTCGCCCCCGTTTTCACCATGGGCAAATATTATACGCAAGGCGACAAGGTGCTGA
TGCCGCTGGCGATTCAGGTTCATCATGCCGTCTGTGATGGCTTCCATGTCGGCAGAATGCTTAATGAATT
ACAACAGTACTGCGATGAGTGGCAGGGCGGGGCGTAAACGCGTGGATCCGGCTTACTAAAAGCCAGATAA
CAGTATGCGTATTTGCGCGCTGATTTTTGCGGTATAAGAATATATACTGATATGTATACCCGAAGTATGT
CAAAAAGAGGTGTGCTATGAAGCAGCGTATTACAGTGACAGTTGACAGCGACAGCTATCAGTTGCTCAAG
GCATATATGATGTCAATATCTCCGGTCTGGTAAGCACAACCATGCAGAATGAAGCCCGTCGTCTGCGTGC
CGAACGCTGGAAAGCGGAAAATCAGGAAGGGATGGCTGAGGTCGCCCGGTTTATTGAAATGAACGGCTCT
TTTGCTGACGAGAACAGGGACTGGTGAAATGCAGTTTAAGGTTTACACCTATAAAAGAGAGAGCCGTTAT
CGTCTGTTTGTGGATGTACAGAGTGATATTATTGACACGCCCGGGCGACGGATGGTGATCCCCCTGGCCA
GTGCACGTCTGCTGTCAGATAAAGTCTCCCGTGAACTTTACCCGGTGGTGCATATCGGGGATGAAAGCTG
GCGCATGATGACCACCGATATGGCCAGTGTGCCGGTCTCCGTTATCGGGGAAGAAGTGGCTGATCTCAGC
CACCGCGAAAATGACATCAAAAACGCCATTAACCTGATGTTCTGGGGAATATAAATGTCAGGCTCCCTTA
TACACAGCCAGTCTGCAGGTCGACCATAGTGACTGGATATGTTGTGTTTTACAGTATTATGTAGTCTGTT
TTTTATGCAAAATCTAATTTAATATATTGATATTTATATCATTTTACGTTTCTCGTTCAGCTTTCTTGTA
CAAAGTGGTTGATAACAGCTTGGATTTGGATTTGGAGTTGCGCTTGGGATTCGCCTCCGCCGGAATGGCT
AGTGAAGCTCGAAAAACAAAGAAAAAAATCAAAGGGATTCAGCAAGCCACTGCAGGAGTCTCACAAGACA
CTTCGGAAAATCCTAACAAAACAATAGTTCCTGCAGCATTACCACAGCTCACCCCTACCTTGGTGTCACT
GCTGGAGGTGATTGAACCCGAGGTGTTGTATGCAGGATATGATAGCTCTGTTCCAGATTCAGCATGGAGA
ATTATGACCACACTCAACATGTTAGGTGGGCGTCAAGTGATTGCAGCAGTGAAATGGGCAAAGGCGATAC
CAGGCTTCAGAAACTTACACCTGGATGACCAAATGACCCTGCTACAGTACTCATGGATGTTTCTCATGGC
ATTTGCCCTGGGTTGGAGATCATACAGACAATCAAGTGGAAACCTGCTCTGCTTTGCTCCTGATCTGATT
ATTAATGAGCAGAGAATGTCTCTACCCTGCATGTATGACCAATGTAAACACATGCTGTTTGTCTCCTCTG
AATTACAAAGATTGCAGGTATCCTATGAAGAGTATCTCTGTATGAAAACCTTACTGCTTCTCTCCTCAGT
TCCTAAGGAAGGTCTGAAGAGCCAAGAGTTATTTGATGAGATTCGAATGACTTATATCAAAGAGCTAGGA
AAAGCCATCGTCAAAAGGGAAGGGAACTCCAGTCAGAACTGGCAACGGTTTTACCAACTGACAAAACTTC
TGGACTCCATGCATGAGGTGGTTGAGAATCTCCTTACCTACTGCTTCCAGACATTTTTGGATAAGACCAT
GAGTATTGAATTCCCAGAGATGTTAGCTGAAATCATCACTAATCAGATACCAAAATATTCAAATGGAAAT
ATCAAGAAGCTGCTGTTTCATCAAAAATAGAGCTCGAATTTCCCCGATCGTTCAAACATTTGGCAATAAA
GTTTCTTAAGATTGAATCCTGTTGCCGGTCTTGCGATGATTATCATATAATTTCTGTTGAATTACGTTAA
GCATGTAATAATTAACATGTAATGCATGACGTTATTTATGAGATGGGTTTTTATGATTAGAGTCCCGCAA
TTATACATTTAATACGCGATAGAAAACAAAATATAGCGCGCAAACTAGGATAAATTATCGCGCGCGGTGT
CATCTATGTTACTAGATCGGGAATTGGTTCCGGAACCAATTCGTAATCATGGTCATAGCTGTTTCCTGTG
TGAAATTGTTATCCGCTCACAATTCCACACAACATACGAGCCGGAAGCATAAAGTGTAAAGCCTGGGGTG
CCTAATGAGTGAGCTAACTCACATTAGGCTGAATTAGGCGCGCCTATTTCTGAATTCAACACATTGCGGA
CGTTTTTAATGTACTGAATTAACGCCGAATTAATTCGGGGGATCTGGATTTTAGTACTGGATTTTGGTTT
TAGGAATTAGAAATTTTATTGATAGAAGTATTTTACAAATACAAATACATACTAAGGGTTTCTTATATGC
TCAACACATGAGCGAAACCCTATAGGAACCCTAATTCCCTTATCTGGGAACTACTCACACATTATTATGG
AGAAACTCGAGCTTGTCGATCGACTCTAGCTAGAGGATCGATCCGAACCCCAGAGTCCCGCTCAGAAGAA
CTCGTCAAGAAGGCGATAGAAGGCGATGCGCTGCGAATCGGGAGCGGCGATACCGTAAAGCACGAGGAAG
CGGTCAGCCCATTCGCCGCCAAGCTCTTCAGCAATATCACGGGTAGCCAACGCTATGTCCTGATAGCGGT
CCGCCACACCCAGCCGGCCACAGTCGATGAATCCAGAAAAGCGGCCATTTTCCACCATGATATTCGGCAA
GCAGGCATCGCCATGTGTCACGACGAGATCCTCGCCGTCGGGCATGCGCGCCTTGAGCCTGGCGAACAGT
TCGGCTGGCGCGAGCCCCTGATGCTCTTCGTCCAGATCATCCTGATCGACAAGACCGGCTTCCATCCGAG
TACGTGCTCGCTCGATGCGATGTTTCGCTTGGTGGTCGAATGGGCAGGTAGCCGGATCAAGCGTATGCAG
CCGCCGCATTGCATCAGCCATGATGGATACTTTCTCGGCAGGAGCAAGGTGAGATGACAGGAGATCCTGC
CCCGGCACTTCGCCCAATAGCAGCCAGTCCCTTCCCGCTTCAGTGACAACGTCGAGCACAGCTGCGCAAG
GAACGCCCGTCGTGGCCAGCCACGATAGCCGCGCTGCCTCGTCCTGGAGTTCATTCAGGGCACCGGACAG
GTCGGTCTTGACAAAAAGAACCGGGCGCCCCTGCGCTGACAGCCGGAACACGGCGGCATCAGAGCAGCCG
ATTGTCTGTTGTGCCCAGTCATAGCCGAATAGCCTCTCCACCCAAGCGGCCGGAGAACCTGCGTGCAATC
CATCTTGTTCAATCCCCATGGTCGATCGACAGATCTGCGAAAGCTCGAGAGAGATAGATTTGTAGAGAGA
GACTGGTGATTTCAGCGTGTCCTCTCCAAATGAAATGAACTTCCTTATATAGAGGAAGGGTCTTGCGAAG
GATAGTGGGATTGTGCGTCATCCCTTACGTCAGTGGAGATATCACATCAATCCACTTGCTTTGAAGACGT
GGTTGGAACGTCTTCTTTTTCCACGATGCTCCTCGTGGGTGGGGGTCCATCTTTGGGACCACTGTCGGCA
GAGGCATCTTGAACGATAGCCTTTCCTTTATCGCAATGATGGCATTTGTAGGTGCCACCTTCCTTTTCTA
CTGTCCTTTTGATGAAGTGACAGATAGCTGGGCAATGGAATCCGAGGAGGTTTCCCGATATTACCCTTTG
TTGAAAAGTCTCAATAGCCCTTTGGTCTTCTGAGACTGTATCTTTGATATTCTTGGAGTAGACGAGAGTG
TCGTGCTCCACCATGTTCACATCAATCCACTTGCTTTGAAGACGTGGTTGGAACGTCTTCTTTTTCCACG
ATGCTCCTCGTGGGTGGGGGTCCATCTTTGGGACCACTGTCGGCAGAGGCATCTTGAACGATAGCCTTTC
CTTTATCGCAATGATGGCATTTGTAGGTGCCACCTTCCTTTTCTACTGTCCTTTTGATGAAGTGACAGAT
AGCTGGGCAATGGAATCCGAGGAGGTTTCCCGATATTACCCTTTGTTGAAAAGTCTCAATAGCCCTTTGG
TCTTCTGAGACTGTATCTTTGATATTCTTGGAGTAGACGAGAGTGTCGTGCTCCACCATGTTGGCAAGCT
GCTCTAGCCAATACGCAAACCGAATTCAGAAATAAATTCAGCCTAATTCGGCGTTAATTCAGTACATTAA
AAACGTCCGCAATGTGTTATTAAGTTGTCTAAGCGTCAATTTGTTTACACCACAATATATCCTGCCACCA
GCCAGCCAACAGCTCCCCGACCGGCAGCTCGGCACAAAATCACCACTCGATACAGGCAGCCCATCAGTCC
GGGACGGCGTCAGCGGGAGAGCCGTTGTAAGGCGGCAGACTTTGCTCATGTTACCGATGCTATTCGGAAG
AACGGCAACTAAGCTGCCGGGTTTGAAACACGGATGATCTCGCGGAGGGTAGCATGTTGATTGTAACGAT
GACAGAGCGTTGCTGCCTGTGATCAATTCGGGCACGAACCCAGTGGACATAAGCCTGTTCGGTTCGTAAG
CTGTAATGCAAGTAGCGTATGCGCTCACGCAACTGGTCCAGAACCTTGACCGAACGCAGCGGTGGTAACG
GCGCAGTGGCGGTTTTCATGGCTTGTTATGACTGTTTTTTTGGGGTACAGTCTATGCCTCGGGCATCCAA
GCAGCAAGCGCGTTACGCCGTGGGTCGATGTTTGATGTTATGGAGCAGCAACGATGTTACGCAGCAGGGC
AGTCGCCCTAAAACAAAGTTAAACATCATGGGGGAAGCGGTGATCGCCGAAGTATCGACTCAACTATCAG
AGGTAGTTGGCGTCATCGAGCGCCATCTCGAACCGACGTTGCTGGCCGTACATTTGTACGGCTCCGCAGT
GGATGGCGGCCTGAAGCCACACAGTGATATTGATTTGCTGGTTACGGTGACCGTAAGGCTTGATGAAACA
ACGCGGCGAGCTTTGATCAACGACCTTTTGGAAACTTCGGCTTCCCCTGGAGAGAGCGAGATTCTCCGCG
CTGTAGAAGTCACCATTGTTGTGCACGACGACATCATTCCGTGGCGTTATCCAGCTAAGCGCGAACTGCA
ATTTGGAGAATGGCAGCGCAATGACATTCTTGCAGGTATCTTCGAGCCAGCCACGATCGACATTGATCTG
GCTATCTTGCTGACAAAAGCAAGAGAACATAGCGTTGCCTTGGTAGGTCCAGCGGCGGAGGAACTCTTTG
ATCCGGTTCCTGAACAGGATCTATTTGAGGCGCTAAATGAAACCTTAACGCTATGGAACTCGCCGCCCGA
CTGGGCTGGCGATGAGCGAAATGTAGTGCTTACGTTGTCCCGCATTTGGTACAGCGCAGTAACCGGCAAA
ATCGCGCCGAAGGATGTCGCTGCCGACTGGGCAATGGAGCGCCTGCCGGCCCAGTATCAGCCCGTCATAC
TTGAAGCTAGACAGGCTTATCTTGGACAAGAAGAAGATCGCTTGGCCTCGCGCGCAGATCAGTTGGAAGA
ATTTGTCCACTACGTGAAAGGCGAGATCACCAAGGTAGTCGGCAAATAATGTCTAGCTAGAAATTCGTTC
AAGCCGACGCCGCTTCGCGGCGCGGCTTAACTCAAGCGTTAGATGCACTAAGCACATAATTGCTCACAGC
CAAACTATCAGGTCAAGTCTGCTTTTATTATTTTTAAGCGTGCATAATAAGCCCTACACAAATTGGGAGA
TATATCATGCATGACCAAAATCCCTTAACGTGAGTTTTCGTTCCACTGAGCGTCAGACCCCGTAGAAAAG
ATCAAAGGATCTTCTTGAGATCCTTTTTTTCTGCGCGTAATCTGCTGCTTGCAAACAAAAAAACCACCGC
TACCAGCGGTGGTTTGTTTGCCGGATCAAGAGCTACCAACTCTTTTTCCGAAGGTAACTGGCTTCAGCAG
AGCGCAGATACCAAATACTGTCCTTCTAGTGTAGCCGTAGTTAGGCCACCACTTCAAGAACTCTGTAGCA
CCGCCTACATACCTCGCTCTGCTAATCCTGTTACCAGTGGCTGCTGCCAGTGGCGATAAGTCGTGTCTTA
CCGGGTTGGACTCAAGACGATAGTTACCGGATAAGGCGCAGCGGTCGGGCTGAACGGGGGGTTCGTGCAC
ACAGCCCAGCTTGGAGCGAACGACCTACACCGAACTGAGATACCTACAGCGTGAGCTATGAGAAAGCGCC
ACGCTTCCCGAAGGGAGAAAGGCGGACAGGTATCCGGTAAGCGGCAGGGTCGGAACAGGAGAGCGCACGA
GGGAGCTTCCAGGGGGAAACGCCTGGTATCTTTATAGTCCTGTCGGGTTTCGCCACCTCTGACTTGAGCG
TCGATTTTTGTGATGCTCGTCAGGGGGGCGGAGCCTATGGAAAAACGCCAGCAACGCGGCCTTTTTACGG
TTCCTGGCCTTTTGCTGGCCTTTTGCTCACATGTTCTTTCCTGCGTTATCCCCTGATTCTGTGGATAACC
GTATTACCGCCTTTGAGTGAGCTGATACCGCTCGCCGCAGCCGAACGACCGAGCGCAGCGAGTCAGTGAG
CGAGGAAGCGGAAGAGCGCCTGATGCGGTATTTTCTCCTTACGCATCTGTGCGGTATTTCACACCGCATA
TGGTGCACTCTCAGTACAATCTGCTCTGATGCCGCATAGTTAAGCCAGTATACACTCCGCTATCGCTACG
TGACTGGGTCATGGCTGCGCCCCGACACCCGCCAACACCCGCTGACGCGCCCTGACGGGCTTGTCTGCTC
CCGGCATCCGCTTACAGACAAGCTGTGACCGTCTCCGGGAGCTGCATGTGTCAGAGGTTTTCACCGTCAT
CACCGAAACGCGCGAGGCAGGGTGCCTTGATGTGGGCGCCGGCGGTCGAGTGGCGACGGCGCGGCTTGTC
CGCGCCCTGGTAGATTGCCTGGCCGTAGGCCAGCCATTTTTGAGCGGCCAGCGGCCGCGATAGGCCGACG
CGAAGCGGCGGGGCGTAGGGAGCGCAGCGACCGAAGGGTAGGCGCTTTTTGCAGCTCTTCGGCTGTGCGC
TGGCCAGACAGTTATGCACAGGCCAGGCGGGTTTTAAGAGTTTTAATAAGTTTTAAAGAGTTTTAGGCGG
AAAAATCGCCTTTTTTCTCTTTTATATCAGTCACTTACATGTGTGACCGGTTCCCAATGTACGGCTTTGG
GTTCCCAATGTACGGGTTCCGGTTCCCAATGTACGGCTTTGGGTTCCCAATGTACGTGCTATCCACAGGA
AAGAGACCTTTTCGACCTTTTTCCCCTGCTAGGGCAATTTGCCCTAGCATCTGCTCCGTACATTAGGAAC
CGGCGGATGCTTCGCCCTCGATCAGGTTGCGGTAGCGCATGACTAGGATCGGGCCAGCCTGCCCCGCCTC
CTCCTTCAAATCGTACTCCGGCAGGTCATTTGACCCGATCAGCTTGCGCACGGTGAAACAGAACTTCTTG
AACTCTCCGGCGCTGCCACTGCGTTCGTAGATCGTCTTGAACAACCATCTGGCTTCTGCCTTGCCTGCGG
CGCGGCGTGCCAGGCGGTAGAGAAAACGGCCGATGCCGGGATCGATCAAAAAGTAATCGGGGTGAACCGT
CAGCACGTCCGGGTTCTTGCCTTCTGTGATCTCGCGGTACATCCAATCAGCTAGCTCGATCTCGATGTAC
TCCGGCCGCCCGGTTTCGCTCTTTACGATCTTGTAGCGGCTAATCAAGGCTTCACCCTCGGATACCGTCA
CCAGGCGGCCGTTCTTGGCCTTCTTCGTACGCTGCATGGCAACGTGCGTGGTGTTTAACCGAATGCAGGT
TTCTACCAGGTCGTCTTTCTGCTTTCCGCCATCGGCTCGCCGGCAGAACTTGAGTACGTCCGCAACGTGT
GGACGGAACACGCGGCCGGGCTTGTCTCCCTTCCCTTCCCGGTATCGGTTCATGGATTCGGTTAGATGGG
AAACCGCCATCAGTACCAGGTCGTAATCCCACACACTGGCCATGCCGGCCGGCCCTGCGGAAACCTCTAC
GTGCCCGTCTGGAAGCTCGTAGCGGATCACCTCGCCAGCTCGTCGGTCACGCTTCGACAGACGGAAAACG
GCCACGTCCATGATGCTGCGACTATCGCGGGTGCCCACGTCATAGAGCATCGGAACGAAAAAATCTGGTT
GCTCGTCGCCCTTGGGCGGCTTCCTAATCGACGGCGCACCGGCTGCCGGCGGTTGCCGGGATTCTTTGCG
GATTCGATCAGCGGCCGCTTGCCACGATTCACCGGGGCGTGCTTCTGCCTCGATGCGTTGCCGCTGGGCG
GCCTGCGCGGCCTTCAACTTCTCCACCAGGTCATCACCCAGCGCCGCGCCGATTTGTACCGGGCCGGATG
GTTTGCGACCGCTCACGCCGATTCCTCGGGCTTGGGGGTTCCAGTGCCATTGCAGGGCCGGCAGACAACC
CAGCCGCTTACGCCTGGCCAACCGCCCGTTCCTCCACACATGGGGCATTCCACGGCGTCGGTGCCTGGTT
GTTCTTGATTTTCCATGCCGCCTCCTTTAGCCGCTAAAATTCATCTACTCATTTATTCATTTGCTCATTT
ACTCTGGTAGCTGCGCGATGTATTCAGATAGCAGCTCGGTAATGGTCTTGCCTTGGCGTACCGCGTACAT
CTTCAGCTTGGTGTGATCCTCCGCCGGCAACTGAAAGTTGACCCGCTTCATGGCTGGCGTGTCTGCCAGG
CTGGCCAACGTTGCAGCCTTGCTGCTGCGTGCGCTCGGACGGCCGGCACTTAGCGTGTTTGTGCTTTTGC
TCATTTTCTCTTTACCTCATTAACTCAAATGAGTTTTGATTTAATTTCAGCGGCCAGCGCCTGGACCTCG
CGGGCAGCGTCGCCCTCGGGTTCTGATTCAAGAACGGTTGTGCCGGCGGCGGCAGTGCCTGGGTAGCTCA
CGCGCTGCGTGATACGGGACTCAAGAATGGGCAGCTCGTACCCGGCCAGCGCCTCGGCAACCTCACCGCC
GATGCGCGTGCCTTTGATCGCCCGCGACACGACAAAGGCCGCTTGTAGCCTTCCATCCGTGACCTCAATG
CGCTGCTTAACCAGCTCCACCAGGTCGGCGGTGGCCCATATGTCGTAAGGGCTTGGCTGCACCGGAATCA
GCACGAAGTCGGCTGCCTTGATCGCGGACACAGCCAAGTCCGCCGCCTGGGGCGCTCCGTCGATCACTAC
GAAGTCGCGCCGGCCGATGGCCTTCACGTCGCGGTCAATCGTCGGGCGGTCGATGCCGACAACGGTTAGC
GGTTGATCTTCCCGCACGGCCGCCCAATCGCGGGCACTGCCCTGGGGATCGGAATCGACTAACAGAACAT
CGGCCCCGGCGAGTTGCAGGGCGCGGGCTAGATGGGTTGCGATGGTCGTCTTGCCTGACCCGCCTTTCTG
GTTAAGTACAGCGATAACCTTCATGCGTTCCCCTTGCGTATTTGTTTATTTACTCATCGCATCATATACG
CAGCGACCGCATGACGCAAGCTGTTTTACTCAAATACACATCACCTTTTTAGACGGCGGCGCTCGGTTTC
TTCAGCGGCCAAGCTGGCCGGCCAGGCCGCCAGCTTGGCATCAGACAAACCGGCCAGGATTTCATGCAGC
CGCACGGTTGAGACGTGCGCGGGCGGCTCGAACACGTACCCGGCCGCGATCATCTCCGCCTCGATCTCTT
CGGTAATGAAAAACGGTTCGTCCTGGCCGTCCTGGTGCGGTTTCATGCTTGTTCCTCTTGGCGTTCATTC
TCGGCGGCCGCCAGGGCGTCGGCCTCGGTCAATGCGTCCTCACGGAAGGCACCGCGCCGCCTGGCCTCGG
TGGGCGTCACTTCCTCGCTGCGCTCAAGTGCGCGGTACAGGGTCGAGCGATGCACGCCAAGCAGTGCAGC
CGCCTCTTTCACGGTGCGGCCTTCCTGGTCGATCAGCTCGCGGGCGTGCGCGATCTGTGCCGGGGTGAGG
GTAGGGCGGGGGCCAAACTTCACGCCTCGGGCCTTGGCGGCCTCGCGCCCGCTCCGGGTGCGGTCGATGA
TTAGGGAACGCTCGAACTCGGCAATGCCGGCGAACACGGTCAACACCATGCGGCCGGCCGGCGTGGTGGT
GTCGGCCCACGGCTCTGCCAGGCTACGCAGGCCCGCGCCGGCCTCCTGGATGCGCTCGGCAATGTCCAGT
AGGTCGCGGGTGCTGCGGGCCAGGCGGTCTAGCCTGGTCACTGTCACAACGTCGCCAGGGCGTAGGTGGT
CAAGCATCCTGGCCAGCTCCGGGCGGTCGCGCCTGGTGCCGGTGATCTTCTCGGAAAACAGCTTGGTGCA
GCCGGCCGCGTGCAGTTCGGCCCGTTGGTTGGTCAAGTCCTGGTCGTCGGTGCTGACGCGGGCATAGCCC
AGCAGGCCAGCGGCGGCGCTCTTGTTCATGGCGTAATGTCTCCGGTTCTAGTCGCAAGTATTCTACTTTA
TGCGACTAAAACACGCGACAAGAAAACGCCAGGAAAAGGGCAGGGCGGCAGCCTGTCGCGTAACTTAGGA
CTTGTGCGACATGTCGTTTTCAGAAGACGGCTGCACTGAACGTCAGAAGCCGACTGCACTATAGCAGCGG
AGGGGTTGGATCAAAGTACTTTGATCCCGAGGGGAACCCTGTGGTTGGCATGCACATACAAATGGACGAA
CGGATAAACCT
Features (pLannotate 1.2.2; 28 found; start..end, strand, type, name):
     54..78      -  misc_feature   RB T-DNA repeat: right border repeat from nopaline C58 T-DNA
    144..298     -  CDS            lacZα (fragment): LacZα fragment of β-galactosidase; lacZ fragment
    323..447     +  protein_bind   attR1: mutant version of attR; recombination site for the Gateway® LR reaction LR Clonase™
    484..514     +  promoter       lac UV5 promoter: E. coli lac promoter with an "up" mutation
    539..567     +  promoter       cat promoter (fragment): promoter of the E. coli cat gene encoding chloramphenicol acetyltransferase
    568..1227    +  CDS            CmR: chloramphenicol acetyltransferase; cat; confers resistance to chloramphenicol
   1406..1564    +  CDS            ccdA (fragment): CCDA_ECO57 - Also known as H, letA. Experimental evidence at protein level: Swiss-Prot protein existence level 1. Antitoxin component of a type II toxin-antitoxin (TA) system which inhibits the post-segregational killing (PSK) of plasmid-free cells, also referred to as a plasmid addiction system. Binds to and blocks the activity of CcdB; will also remove bound CcdB protein from the CcdB-GyrA complex by forming a CcdA-CcdB complex, a process termed rejuvenation. Functions as a transcriptional corepressor for the ccdAB operon, repression also requires CcdB (By similarity). From Escherichia coli
   1569..1871    +  CDS            ccdB: CCDB_ECOLI - Also known as G, letB, letD. Experimental evidence at protein level: Swiss-Prot protein existence level 1. Toxic component of a type II toxin-antitoxin (TA) system, functioning in plasmid maintainence. Responsible for the post- segregational killing (PSK) of plasmid-free cells, also referred to as a plasmid addiction system. Half-life of over 2 hours. Cell killing by CcdB is accompanied by filamentation, defects in chromosome and plasmid segregation, defects in cell division, formation of anucleate cells, decreased DNA synthesis and plasmid loss. Interferes with the activity of DN
   1915..2039    -  protein_bind   attR2: mutant version of attR; recombination site for the Gateway® LR reaction LR Clonase™
   2089..2967    +  CDS            Nr3c1 (fragment): GCR_RAT - Also known as Grl. Experimental evidence at protein level: Swiss-Prot protein existence level 1. [Isoform A]: Has transcriptional activation and repression activity. Mediates glucocorticoid-induced apoptosis. Promotes accurate chromosome segregation during mitosis. May act as a tumor suppressor. May play a negative role in adipogenesis through the regulation of lipolytic and antilipogenic gene expression. From Rattus norvegicus (Rat).
   2986..3238    +  terminator     NOS terminator: nopaline synthase terminator and poly(A) signal
   3294..3316    -  protein_bind   lac operator (fragment): The lac repressor binds to the lac operator to inhibit transcription in E. coli. This inhibition can be relieved by adding lactose or isopropyl-β-D-thiogalactopyranoside (IPTG). lac repressor encoded by lacI
   3320..3350    -  promoter       lac promoter: promoter for the E. coli lac operon
   3365..3386    -  protein_bind   CAP binding site: CAP binding activates transcription in the presence of cAMP. E. coli catabolite activator protein
   3471..3645    -  polyA_signal   CaMV poly(A) signal: cauliflower mosaic virus polyadenylation signal
   3702..4494    -  CDS            NeoR/KanR (fragment): aminoglycoside phosphotransferase from Tn5; aph(3')-II (or nptII); confers resistance to neomycin, kanamycin, and G418 (Geneticin®)
   4562..5238    -  promoter       CaMV 35S promoter (enhanced): cauliflower mosaic virus 35S promoter with a duplicated enhancer region
   5433..5457    -  misc_feature   LB T-DNA repeat: left border repeat from nopaline C58 T-DNA
   5716..5739    +  promoter       Pc promoter (fragment): intI1 (promoter lies within the coding sequence); class 1 integron promoter
   5915..5971    +  CDS            GmR (fragment): gentamycin acetyltransferase; aacC1; confers resistance to gentamycin
   5982..6769    +  CDS            SmR (fragment): aminoglycoside adenylyltransferase (Murphy, 1985); aadA; confers resistance to spectinomycin and streptomycin
   7015..7603    +  rep_origin     ori: high-copy-number ColE1/pMB1/pBR322/pUC origin of replication
   7789..7929    -  misc_feature   bom: basis of mobility region from pBR322
   8031..8070    -  CDS            rop (fragment): Rop protein, which maintains plasmids at low copy number; rop
   8273..8467    -  rep_origin     pVS1 oriV: origin of replication for the Pseudomonas plasmid pVS1 (Heeb et al., 2000)
   8533..9606    -  CDS            pVS1 RepA: replication protein from the Pseudomonas plasmid pVS1 (Heeb et al., 2000)
  10035..10664   -  CDS            pVS1 StaA: stability protein from the Pseudomonas plasmid pVS1 (Heeb et al., 2000)
  11224..11625   -  CDS            Y4CG_SINFN (fragment): Protein inferred from homology: Swiss-Prot protein existence level 3. From Sinorhizobium fredii (strain NBRC 101917 / NGR234).
