[The description below was written by a language model from this plasmid's Addgene catalogue record and pLannotate feature annotations shown in this document.]
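Description:
pMpGWB420 is an empty Gateway destination binary vector built on the pMpGWB400 backbone for Agrobacterium-mediated transformation of the liverwort Marchantia polymorpha and other plants. The backbone carries a ColE1/pMB1-type origin with a bom site for replication in E. coli, and the pVS1 oriV, RepA and StaA functions that support replication and stable maintenance in Agrobacterium. Bacterial selection relies on an aadA spectinomycin/streptomycin resistance gene outside the T-DNA. The unrecombined Gateway cassette adds chloramphenicol resistance and the ccdB toxin, which is why the empty vector is propagated in the ccdB-tolerant strain DB3.1.

Between the nopaline-type right and left T-DNA borders sit two units. The first is the attR1–CmR–ccdB–attR2 cassette, followed in frame by coding sequence for a fusion of the SRDX repression domain (a modified EAR motif) and the glucocorticoid receptor, detected in the feature table as a rat Nr3c1 fragment, and then a NOS terminator. An LR reaction replaces the cassette with a gene from an entry clone, producing a protein carrying SRDX-GR at its C terminus. No plant promoter is annotated upstream of attR1, and the record does not name one, so expression would apparently depend on regulatory sequence supplied with the inserted fragment. The second unit is the plant selection marker, nptII driven by an enhanced CaMV 35S promoter with a CaMV poly(A) signal, allowing G418 selection of transformants.

In general, SRDX fusion converts a transcription factor into a dominant repressor, and the GR domain makes its activity dependent on glucocorticoid treatment. This suggests use for inducible chimeric-repressor studies of transcription factor function, though the record gives only a general transgenic-research purpose.
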