Addgene plasmid #68685: pMpGWB420
Purpose: (Empty Backbone) Gateway binary vector designed for transgenic research with Marchantia polymorpha as well as other plants
Depositing lab: Takayuki Kohchi. Depositing organization: Kyoto University, Graduate School of Biostudies. Publication: Development of Gateway Binary Vector Series with Four Different Selection Markers for the Liverwort Marchantia polymorpha. Ishizaki K, Nishihama R, Ueda M, Inoue K, Ishida S, Nishimura Y, Shikanai T, Kohchi T. PLoS One. 2015 Sep 25;10(9):e0138876. doi: 10.1371/journal.pone.0138876. eCollection 2015. PONE-D-15-25288 PubMed 26406247.
Backbone
  Vector backbone: pMpGWB400
  Backbone manufacturer: Kohchi Lab., Kyoto University
  Backbone size (bp): 9287
  Modifications to backbone: Coding sequence for a fusion polypeptide between the modified EAR motif plant-specific repression domain showing strong repression activity (SRDX) and glucocorticoid receptor (GR) is cloned downstream of the Gateway cassette.
  Vector type: Plant Expression
  Selectable markers: Neomycin (select with G418)
  Tag / fusion protein: Modified EAR motif plant-specific repression domain showing strong repression activity (SRDX) and glucocorticoid receptor (GR) (C terminal on insert)
Growth in bacteria
  Bacterial resistance: Chloramphenicol and Spectinomycin, 25 & 50 μg/mL
  Growth temperature: 37°C
  Growth strain: DB3.1
  Copy number: High Copy
Gene/Insert
  Cloning method: Gateway Cloning
Resource information
  A portion of this plasmid was derived from a plasmid made by: The Gateway cassette was provided by Tsuyoshi Nakagawa at Shimane University, Japan.
Terms and licenses: Academic/Nonprofit Terms; Industry Terms: Not Available to Industry
How to cite: pMpGWB420 was a gift from Takayuki Kohchi (Addgene plasmid # 68685 ; http://n2t.net/addgene:68685 ; RRID:Addgene_68685)
