>Addgene plasmid #68685 | pMpGWB420 | addgene partial sequence | sequence record 130275 | GW-3 5'-GCATGATGACCACCGATATG-3'
TCAGCCACCGCGAAAATGACATCAAAAACGCCATTAACCTGATGTTCTGGGGAATATAAATGTCAGGCTC
CCTTATACACAGCCAGTCTGCAGGTCGACCATAGTGACTGGATATGTTGTGTTTTACAGTATTATGTAGT
CTGTTTTTTATGCAAAATCTAATTTAATATATTGATATTTATATCATTTTACGTTTCTCGTTCAGCTTTC
TTGTACAAAGTGGTTGATAACAGCTTGGATTTGGATTTGGAGTTGCGCTTGGGATTCGCCTCCGCCGGAA
TGGCTAGTGAAGCTCGAAAAACAAAGAAAAAAATCAAAGGGATTCAGCAAGCCACTGCAGGAGTCTCACA
AGACACTTCGGAAAATCCTAACAAAACAATAGTTCCTGCAGCATTACCACAGCTCACCCCTACCTTGGTG
TCACTGCTGGA
