>Addgene plasmid #68685 | pMpGWB420 | addgene partial sequence | sequence record 130276 | GW-5 5'-AATCTCGCCGGATCCTAACT-3'
AATCTAATTTAATATATTGATATTTATATCATTTTACGTTTCTCGTTCAGCTTTTTTGTACAAACTTGTT
GATAACTCTAGACCCAAGCTTGGCACTGGCCGTCGTTTTACAACGTCGTGACTGGGAAAACCCTGGCGTT
ACCCAACTTAATCGCCTTGCA
